>Addgene plasmid #63139 | pGEX6p2rbs-GST-Ring1b(1-159)-Bmi1(1-109) | depositor partial sequence | sequence record 105679 | Ring1b Insert DNA Sequence
GGATCCCATATGTCTCAGGCTGTGCAGACAAATGGAACTCAACCATTAAGCAAAACATGGGAACTCAGTT
TGTATGAGTTACAACGAACACCTCAGGAGGCAATAACAGATGGCTTGGAAATTGTGGTTTCACCTAGAAG
TCTACACAGTGAATTAATGTGCCCAATTTGTTTGGATATGTTAAAGAACACCATGACTACAAAGGAGTGT
TTACATCGGTTTTGCGCGGATTGTATTATCACAGCCCTTAGAAGTGGCAACAAAGAGTGTCCTACCTGTC
GGAAAAAACTGGTTTCTAAAAGATCACTAAGGCCAGACCCGAACTTTGATGCACTCATCAGCAAGATTTA
TCCCAGTCGTGATGAGTATGAAGCGCATCAGGAAAGGGTCTTAGCAAGGATCAACAAACACAACAATCAG
CAGGCTCTCAGCCACAGCATCGAGGAGGGGCTGAAGATACAGGCCATGAACAGATTACAGCGAGGCTGAT
AAGAATTC
