>Addgene plasmid #63139 | pGEX6p2rbs-GST-Ring1b(1-159)-Bmi1(1-109) | depositor partial sequence | sequence record 105680 | BmiI Insert DNA Sequence
AGATCCCATATGCATCGAACAACCAGAATCAAGATCACTGAGCTAAATCCCCACTTAATGTGTGTCCTGT
GTGGAGGGTACTTCATTGATGCCACTACCATAATAGAATGTCTACATTCCTTCTGTAAAACATGTATTGT
ACGTTACTTGGAGACCAGCAAGTATTGTCCTATTTGTGATGTCCAGGTTCACAAAACCAGACCACTCCTG
AACATAAGGTCAGATAAAACTCTTCAAGATATTGTATACAAATTAGTCCCAGGGCTTTTCAAAAATGAGA
TGAAGAGAAGAAGAGATTTTTATGCAGCTCACCCGTCAGCTGATGCTGCCAATGGCCTCGAGCGGCCGCA
TCGTGACTGACTGA
