>Addgene plasmid #63139 | pGEX6p2rbs-GST-Ring1b(1-159)-Bmi1(1-109) | addgene partial sequence | sequence record 107131 | pGEX5 5'-GGGCTGGCAAGCCACGTTTGGTG-3'
TGGGATCCCATATGTCTCAGGCTGTGCAGACAAATGGAACTCAACCATTAAGCAAAACATGGGAACTCAG
TTTGTATGAGTTACAACGAACACCTCAGGAGGCAATAACAGATGGCTTGGAAATTGTGGTTTCACCTAGA
AGTCTACACAGTGAATTAATGTGCCCAATTTGTTTGGATATGTTAAAGAACACCATGACTACAAAGGAGT
GTTTACATCGGTTTTGCGCGGATTGTATTATCACAGCCCTTAGAAGTGGCAACAAAGAGTGTCCTACCTG
TCGGAAAAAACTGGTTTCTAAAAGATCACTAAGGCCAGACCCGAACTTTGATGCACTCATCAGCAAGATT
TATCCCAGTCGTGATGAGTATGAAGCGCATCAGGAAAGGGTCTTAGCAAGGATCAACAAACACAACAATC
AGCAGGCTCTCAGCCACAGCATCGAGGAGGGGCTGAAGATACAGGCCATGAACAGATTACAGCGAGGCTG
ATAAGAATTCAAAGGCCTACGTCGACACTAGTAATAATTTTGTTTAACTTTAAGAAGGAGATAGATCCCA
TATGCATCGAACAACCAGAATCAAGATCACTGAGCTAAATCCCCACTTAATGTGTGTCCTGTGTGGAGGG
TACTTCATTGATGCCACTACCATAATAGAATGTCTACATTCCTTCTGT
