>Addgene plasmid #63139 | pGEX6p2rbs-GST-Ring1b(1-159)-Bmi1(1-109) | addgene partial sequence | sequence record 107132 | pGEX3 5'-CCGGGAGCTGCATGTGTCAGAGG-3'
CAGATCGTCAGTCAGTCACGATGCGGCCGCTCGAGGCCATTGGCAGCATCAGCTGACGGGTGAGCTGCAT
AAAAATCTCTTCTTCTCTTCATCTCATTTTTGAAAAGCCCTGGGACTAATTTGTATACAATATCTTGAAG
AGTTTTATCTGACCTTATGTTCAGGAGTGGTCTGGTTTTGTGAACCTGGACATCACAAATAGGACAATAC
TTGCTGGTCTCCAAGTAACGTACAATACATGTTTTACAGAAGGAATGTAGACATTCTATTATGGTAGTGG
CATCAATGAAGTACCCTCCACACAGGACACACATTAAGTGGGGATTTAGCTCAGTGATCTTGATTCTGGT
TGTTCGATGCATATGGGATCTATCTCCTTCTTAAAGTTAAACAAAATTATTACTAGTGTCGACGTAGGCC
TTTGAATTCTTATCAGCCTCGCTGTAATCTGTTCATGGCCTGTATCTTCAGCCCCTCCTCGATGCTGTGG
CTGAGAGCCTGCTGATTGTTGTGTTTGTTGATCCTTGCTAAGACCCTTTCCTGATGCGCTTCATACTCAT
CACGACTGGGATAAATCTTGCTGATGAGTGCATCAAAGTTCGGGTCTGGCCTTAGTGATCTTTTAGAAAC
CAGTTTTTTCCGACAGGTAGGACACTCTTTGTTGCCACTTCTAAGGGCTGTGATAATACAATCCGCGC
