[The description below was written by a language model from this plasmid's Addgene catalogue record.]
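Description:
pGEX6p2rbs-GST-Ring1b(1-159)-Bmi1(1-109) is a bacterial co-expression plasmid built on the pGEX-6P-2 backbone, a commercial GST-fusion vector for protein production in E. coli. It is selected with ampicillin. The record lists its copy number as unknown and supplies no feature table, so the origin of replication and other backbone elements are not documented here.

The payload consists of two mouse polycomb protein fragments, both listed under the tac promoter, an IPTG-inducible hybrid promoter standard in pGEX vectors. The first insert, a 486 bp fragment encoding residues 1-159 of Ring1b, was cloned at the BamHI site (with its 3′ BglII end destroyed on ligation) so that it carries GST at its N terminus. The second, a 330 bp fragment encoding residues 1-109 of Bmi1, sits downstream between EcoRI and XhoI and has no tag listed. The "rbs" in the plasmid name, together with the shared promoter, suggests a bicistronic arrangement in which a second ribosome binding site drives translation of Bmi1 from the same transcript, although the record does not spell this out. pGEX-6P vectors normally place a PreScission protease site after GST, allowing tag removal. The record's gene link for the first insert points to Ring1 (Ring1A) rather than Ring1b, an inconsistency worth noting.

Co-expression lets untagged Bmi1 be recovered with GST-Ring1b on glutathione resin. The associated publication concerns the structure and E3 ligase activity of the Ring-Ring complex, consistent with use for producing the heterodimer for structural and biochemical studies.
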