Addgene plasmid #63139: pGEX6p2rbs-GST-Ring1b(1-159)-Bmi1(1-109)
Purpose: Expression of murine Ring 1b (1-159 aa) and Bmi1 (1-109 aa)
Depositing lab: Titia Sixma. Depositing organization: Netherlands Cancer Institute. Publication: Structure and E3-ligase activity of the Ring-Ring complex of polycomb proteins Bmi1 and Ring1b. Buchwald G, van der Stoop P, Weichenrieder O, Perrakis A, van Lohuizen M, Sixma TK. EMBO J. 2006 Jun 7;25(11):2465-74. Epub 2006 May 18. 10.1038/sj.emboj.7601144 PubMed 16710298.
Backbone
  Vector backbone: pGEX-6p-2
  Backbone manufacturer: GE Healthcare Life Sciences
  Vector type: Bacterial Expression
Growth in bacteria
  Bacterial resistance: Ampicillin, 100 μg/mL
  Growth temperature: 37°C
  Growth strain: DH5alpha
  Copy number: Unknown
Gene/Insert 1
  Gene/Insert name: Ring1b
  Species: M. musculus (mouse)
  Insert size (bp): 486
  Mutation: Residues 1-159
  Entrez Gene: Ring1 (a.k.a. Ri, Ring1A)
  Promoter: tac
  Tag / fusion protein: GST (N terminal on insert)
  Cloning method: Restriction Enzyme; 5′ cloning site BamHI (not destroyed); 3′ cloning site BglII (destroyed during cloning)
  Sequencing primers: 5′ pGEX5; 3′ pGEX3
Gene/Insert 2
  Gene/Insert name: Bmi1
  Species: M. musculus (mouse)
  Insert size (bp): 330
  Mutation: Residues 1-109
  Entrez Gene: Bmi1 (a.k.a. Bmi-1, Pcgf4)
  Promoter: tac
  Cloning method: Restriction Enzyme; 5′ cloning site EcoRI (not destroyed); 3′ cloning site XhoI (not destroyed)
  Sequencing primers: 5′ pGEX5; 3′ pGEX3
Terms and licenses: Academic/Nonprofit Terms; Industry Terms: Not Available to Industry
How to cite: pGEX6p2rbs-GST-Ring1b(1-159)-Bmi1(1-109) was a gift from Titia Sixma (Addgene plasmid # 63139 ; http://n2t.net/addgene:63139 ; RRID:Addgene_63139)
